>Addgene plasmid #172135 | pcDNA3-UGAcS | addgene full sequence | sequence record 346747 | Addgene NGS Result
CCACCTGACGTCGACGGATCGGGAGATCTCCCGATCCCCTATGGTGCACTCTCAGTACAATCTGCTCTGA
TGCCGCATAGTTAAGCCAGTATCTGCTCCCTGCTTGTGTGTTGGAGGTCGCTGAGTAGTGCGCGAGCAAA
ATTTAAGCTACAACAAGGCAAGGCTTGACCGACAATTGCATGAAGAATCTGCTTAGGGTTAGGCGTTTTG
CGCTGCTTCGCGATGTACGGGCCAGATATACGCGTTGACATTGATTATTGACTAGTTATTAATAGTAATC
AATTACGGGGTCATTAGTTCATAGCCCATATATGGAGTTCCGCGTTACATAACTTACGGTAAATGGCCCG
CCTGGCTGACCGCCCAACGACCCCCGCCCATTGACGTCAATAATGACGTATGTTCCCATAGTAACGCCAA
TAGGGACTTTCCATTGACGTCAATGGGTGGAGTATTTACGGTAAACTGCCCACTTGGCAGTACATCAAGT
GTATCATATGCCAAGTACGCCCCCTATTGACGTCAATGACGGTAAATGGCCCGCCTGGCATTATGCCCAG
TACATGACCTTATGGGACTTTCCTACTTGGCAGTACATCTACGTATTAGTCATCGCTATTACCATGGTGA
TGCGGTTTTGGCAGTACATCAATGGGCGTGGATAGCGGTTTGACTCACGGGGATTTCCAAGTCTCCACCC
CATTGACGTCAATGGGAGTTTGTTTTGGCACCAAAATCAACGGGACTTTCCAAAATGTCGTAACAACTCC
GCCCCATTGACGCAAATGGGCGGTAGGCGTGTACGGTGGGAGGTCTATATAAGCAGAGCTCTCTGGCTAA
CTAGAGAACCCACTGCTTACTGGCTTATCGAAATTAATACGACTCACTATAGGGAGACCCAAGCTTGCCA
CCATGAGTGGTCAAGGAAAGCGATTAATGGTGATAGCAGGCGGAACCGGTGGATCTGTATTCCCGGGACT
GGCGGTTGCGCACCATCTAATGGCTCAGGGTTGGCAAGTTCGCTGGCTGGGAACTGCCGACCGTATGGAA
GCGGACTTAGTGCCAAAACATGGCATCGAAATTGATTTCATTCGTATCTCTGGTGAGGTTTATATCAAGG
CCGACAAGCAGAAGAACGGCATCAAGGCGAACTTCCAGATCCGCCACAACGTGGAGGACGGCAGCATGCA
GCTCGCCGACCACTACCAGCAGAACACCCCCATTGGCGACGGCCCCGTGCTGCTGCCCGACAACCATTAC
CTGAGCACCCAGTCCGTGCTGAGCAAAGACCCCAACGAGAAGCGCGATCACATGGTCCTGCTGGAGTTCG
TGACCGCCGCCGGGATCACTCTCGGCATGGACGAGCTGCACAAGGTGGACGGCGGATCCGGTGGCACCGG
AGTGAGCAGGGGCGAGGAGCTGTTCACCGGGGTGGTGCCCATCCTGGTCGAGCTGGACGGCGACGTAAAC
GGCCACAAGTTCCGCGTGAGGGGCGAAGGCGAGGGCGATGCCACCAACGGCAAGCTGACCCTGAAGTTCA
TCTGCACCACCGGCAAGCTGCCCGTGCCCTGGCCCACCCTCGTGACCACCTTGACCTACGGCGTGCAGTG
CTTCTCCCGCTACCCCGACCACATGAAGCAGCACGACTTCTTCAAGTCCGCCATGCCCGAAGGCTACGTC
CAGGAGCGCACCATCTTCTTCAAGGACGACGGCACCTACAAGACCCGCGCCGAGGTGAAGTTCGAGGGCG
ACACCCTGGTGAACCGCATCGAGCTGAAGGGCATCGACTTCAAGGAGGACGGCAACATCCTGGGGCACAA
GCTGGAGTACGAGTCTCTGCGTGGAAAAGGTATAAAAGCACTGATAGCTGCCCCGCTGCGTATCTTCAAC
GCCTGGGAGCAGGCGCGGGCGATTATGAAAGCGTACAAACCTGACGTGGTGCTCGGTATGGGAGGCTACG
TGTCAGGTCCAGGTGGTCTGGCCGCGTGGTCGTTAGGCATTCCGGTTGTACTTCATGAACAAAACGGTAT
TGCGGGCTTAACCAATAAATGGCTGGCGAAGATTGCCACCAAAGTGATGCAGGCGTTTCCAGGTGCTTTC
CCTAATGCGGAAGTAGTGGGTAACCCGGTGCGTACCGATGTGTTGGCGCTGCCGTTGCCGCGGCAACGTT
TGGCTGGACGTGAAGGTCCGGTTCGTGTGCTGGTAGTGGGTGGTACGACGGGCGCACGCATTCTTAACCA
GACAATGCCGCAGGTTGCTGCGAAACTGGGTGATTCAGTCACTATCTGGCATCAGAGCGGCAAAGGTTCG
CAACAATCCGTTGAACAGGCGTATGCCGAAGCAGGGCAACCACAGCATAAGGTGACGGGATTTATTGATG
ATATGGCGGCGGCGTATGCGTGGGCGGATGTCGTCGTTTGCCGCTCCGGTGCGTTAACGGTGAGTGAAAT
CGCCGCGGCAGGACTACCGGCGTTGTTTGTGCCGTTTCAACATAAAGACCGCCAGCAATACTGGAATGCG
CTACCGCTGGAAAAAGCGGGCGCAGCCAAAATTATCGAGCAGCCACAGCTTAGCGTGGATGCTGTCGCCA
ACACCCTGGCCGGGTGGTCGCGAGAAACCTTATTAACCATGGCAGAACGCGCCCGTGCTGCATCCATTCC
GGATGCCACCGAGCGAGTGGCAAATGAAGTGAGCCGGGTTGCCCGGGCGCACCATCACCACCATCATTAA
GGGCCCTATTCTATAGTGTCACCTAAATGCTAGAGCTCGCTGATCAGCCTCGACTGTGCCTTCTAGTTGC
CAGCCATCTGTTGTTTGCCCCTCCCCCGTGCCTTCCTTGACCCTGGAAGGTGCCACTCCCACTGTCCTTT
CCTAATAAAATGAGGAAATTGCATCGCATTGTCTGAGTAGGTGTCATTCTATTCTGGGGGGTGGGGTGGG
GCAGGACAGCAAGGGGGAGGATTGGGAAGACAATAGCAGGCATGCTGGGGATGCGGTGGGCTCTATGGCT
TCTGAGGCGGAAAGAACCAGCTGGGGCTCTAGGGGGTATCCCC
[124 nt withheld, positions 3054-3177]
C
[91 nt withheld, positions 3179-3269]
A
[49 nt withheld, positions 3271-3319]
CCTTTGACGTTGGAGTCCACGTTCTTT
[37 nt withheld, positions 3347-3383]
ACCCTATCTCGGTCTATTCTTTTGATTTATAAGGGATTTTGCCGATTTCGGCCTATTGGTTAAAAAATGA
GCTGATTTAACAAAAATTTAACGCGAATTAATTCTGTGGAATGTGTGTCAGTTAGGGTGTGGAAAGTCCC
CAGGCTCCCCAGCAGGCAGAAGTATGCAAAGCATGCATCTCAATTAGTCAGCAACCAGGTGTGGAAAGTC
CCCAGGCTCCCCAGCAGGCAGAAGTATGCAAAGCATGCATCTCAATTAGTCAGCAACCATAGTCCCGCCC
CTAACTCCGCCCATCCCGCCCCTAACTCCGCCCAGTTCCGCCCATTCTCCGCCCCATGGCTGACTAATTT
TTTTTATTTATGCAGAGGCCGAGGCCGCCTCTGCCTCTGAGCTATTCCAGAAGTAGTGAGGAGGCTTTTT
TGGAGGCCTAGGCTTTTGCAAAAAGCTCCCGGGAGCTTGTATATCCATTTTCGGATCTGATCAAGAGACA
GGATGAGGATCGTTTCGCATGATTGAACAAGATGGATTGCACGCAGGTTCTCCGGCCGCTTGGGTGGAGA
GGCTATTCGGCTATGACTGGGCACAACAGACAATCGGCTGCTCTGATGCCGCCGTGTTCCGGCTGTCAGC
GCAGGGGCGCCCGGTTCTTTTTGTCAAGACCGACCTGTCCGGTGCCCTGAATGAACTGCAGGACGAGGCA
GCGCGGCTATCGTGGCTGGCCACGACGGGCGTTCCTTGCGCAGCTGTGCTCGACGTTGTCACTGAAGCGG
GAAGGGACTGGCTGCTATTGGGCGAAGTGCCGGGGCAGGATCTCCTGTCATCTCACCTTGCTCCTGCCGA
GAAAGTATCCATCATGGCTGATGCAATGCGGCGGCTGCATACGCTTGATCCGGCTACCTGCCCATTCGAC
CACCAAGCGAAACATCGCATCGAGCGAGCACGTACTCGGATGGAAGCCGGTCTTGTCGATCAGGATGATC
TGGACGAAGAGCATCAGGGGCTCGCGCCAGCCGAACTGTTCGCCAGGCTCAAGGCGCGCATGCCCGACGG
CGAGGATCTCGTCGTGACCCATGGCGATGCCTGCTTGCCGAATATCATGGTGGAAAATGGCCGCTTTTCT
GGATTCATCGACTGTGGCCGGCTGGGTGTGGCGGACCGCTATCAGGACATAGCGTTGGCTACCCGTGATA
TTGCTGAAGAGCTTGGCGGCGAATGGGCTGACCGCTTCCTCGTGCTTTACGGTATCGCCGCTCCCGATTC
GCAGCGCATCGCCTTCTATCGCCTTCTTGACGAGTTCTTCTGAGCGGGACTCTGGGGTTCGAAATGACCG
ACCAAGCGACGCCCAACCTGCCATCACGAGATTTCGATTCCACCGCCGCCTTCTATGAAAGGTTGGGCTT
CGGAATCGTTTTCCGGGACGCCGGCTGGATGATCCTCCAGCGCGGGGATCTCATGCTGGAGTTCTTCGCC
CACCCCAACTTGTTTATTGCAGCTTATAATGGTTACAAATAAAGCAATAGCATCACAAATTTCACAAATA
AAGCATTTTTTTCACTGCATTCTAGTTGTGGTTTGTCCAAACTCATCAATGTATCTTATCATGTCTGTAT
ACCGTCGACCTCTAGCTAGAGCTTGGCGTAATCATGGTCATAGCTGTTTCCTGTGTGAAATTGTTATCCG
CTCACAATTCCACACAACATACGAGCCGGAAGCATAAAGTGTAAAGCCTGGGGTGCCTAATGAGTGAGCT
AACTCACATTAATTGCGTTGCGCTCACTGCCCGCTTTCCAGTCGGGAAACCTGTCGTGCCAGCTGCATTA
ATGAATCGGCCAACGCGCGGGGAGAGGCGGTTTGCGTATTGGGCGCTCTTCCGCTTCCTCGCTCACTGAC
TCGCTGCGCTCGGTCGTTCGGCTGCGGCGAGCGGTATCAGCTCACTCAAAGGCGGTAATACGGTTATCCA
CAGAATCAGGGGATAACGCAGGAAAGAACATGTGAGCAAAAGGCCAGCAAAAGGCCAGGAACCGTAAAAA
GGCCGCGTTGCTGGCGTTTTTCCATAGGCTCCGCCCCCCTGACGAGCATCACAAAAATCGACGCTCAAGT
CAGAGGTGGCGAAACCCGACAGGACTATAAAGATACCAGGCGTTTCCCCCTGGAAGCTCCCTCGTGCGCT
CTCCTGTTCCGACCCTGCCGCTTACCGGATACCTGTCCGCCTTTCTCCCTTCGGGAAGCGTGGCGCTTTC
TCATAGCTCACGCTGTAGGTATCTCAGTTCGGTGTAGGTCGTTCGCTCCAAGCTGGGCTGTGTGCACGAA
CCCCCCGTTCAGCCCGACCGCTGCGCCTTATCCGGTAACTATCGTCTTGAGTCCAACCCGGTAAGACACG
ACTTATCGCCACTGGCAGCAGCCACTGGTAACAGGATTAGCAGAGCGAGGTATGTAGGCGGTGCTACAGA
GTTCTTGAAGTGGTGGCCTAACTACGGCTACACTAGAAGAACAGTATTTGGTATCTGCGCTCTGCTGAAG
CCAGTTACCTTCGGAAAAAGAGTTGGTAGCTCTTGATCCGGCAAACAAACCACCGCTGGTAGCGGTGGTT
TTTTTGTTTGCAAGCAGCAGATTACGCGCAGAAAAAAAGGATCTCAAGAAGATCCTTTGATCTTTTCTAC
GGGGTCTGACGCTCAGTGGAACGAAAACTCACGTTAAGGGATTTTGGTCATGAGATTATCAAAAAGGATC
TTCACCTAGATCCTTTTAAATTAAAAATGAAGTTTTAAATCAATCTAAAGTATATATGAGTAAACTTGGT
CTGACAGTTACCAATGCTTAATCAGTGAGGCACCTATCTCAGCGATCTGTCTATTTCGTTCATCCATAGT
TGCCTGACTCCCCGTCGTGTAGATAACTACGATACGGGAGGGCTTACCATCTGGCCCCAGTGCTGCAATG
ATACCGCGAGACCCACGCTCACCGGCTCCAGATTTATCAGCAATAAACCAGCCAGCCGGAAGGGCCGAGC
GCAGAAGTGGTCCTGCAACTTTATCCGCCTCCATCCAGTCTATTAATTGTTGCCGGGAAGCTAGAGTAAG
TAGTTCGCCAGTTAATAGTTTGCGCAACGTTGTTGCCATTGCTACAGGCATCGTGGTGTCACGCTCGTCG
TTTGGTATGGCTTCATTCAGCTCCGGTTCCCAACGATCAAGGCGAGTTACATGATCCCCCATGTTGTGCA
AAAAAGCGGTTAGCTCCTTCGGTCCTCCGATCGTTGTCAGAAGTAAGTTGGCCGCAGTGTTATCACTCAT
GGTTATGGCAGCACTGCATAATTCTCTTACTGTCATGCCATCCGTAAGATGCTTTTCTGTGACTGGTGAG
TACTCAACCAAGTCATTCTGAGAATAGTGTATGCGGCGACCGAGTTGCTCTTGCCCGGCGTCAATACGGG
ATAATACCGCGCCACATAGCAGAACTTTAAAAGTGCTCATCATTGGAAAACGTTCTTCGGGGCGAAAACT
CTCAAGGATCTTACCGCTGTTGAGATCCAGTTCGATGTAACCCACTCGTGCACCCAACTGATCTTCAGCA
TCTTTTACTTTCACCAGCGTTTCTGGGTGAGCAAAAACAGGAAGGCAAAATGCCGCAAAAAAGGGAATAA
GGGCGACACGGAAATGTTGAATACTCATACTCTTCCTTTTTCAATATTATTGAAGCATTTATCAGGGTTA
TTGTCTCATGAGCGGATACATATTTGAATGTATTTAGAAAAATAAACAAATAGGGGTTCCGCGCACATTT
CCCCGAAAAGTG
Features (pLannotate 1.2.2; 23 found; start..end, strand, type, name):
     40..92      -  misc_feature   bom (fragment): basis of mobility region from pBR322
    247..626     +  enhancer       CMV enhancer: human cytomegalovirus immediate early enhancer
    627..830     +  promoter       CMV promoter: human cytomegalovirus (CMV) immediate early promoter
    826..859     +  LTR            5' LTR (truncated) (fragment): truncated 5' long terminal repeat (LTR) from HIV-1
    875..893     +  promoter       T7 promoter: promoter for bacteriophage T7 RNA polymerase
    937..1104    +  CDS            murG (fragment): MURG_PSEAE - Experimental evidence at protein level: Swiss-Prot protein existence level 1. Cell wall formation. Catalyzes the transfer of a GlcNAc subunit on undecaprenyl-pyrophosphoryl-MurNAc-pentapeptide (lipid intermediate I) to form undecaprenyl-pyrophosphoryl-MurNAc- (pentapeptide)GlcNAc (lipid intermediate II). From Pseudomonas aeruginosa (strain ATCC 15692 / DSM 22644 / CIP 104116 / JCM 14847 / LMG 12228 / 1C / PRS 101 / PAO1).
   1108..1830    +  CDS            cEGFP: cEGFP is a basic (constitutively fluorescent) green fluorescent protein published in 2008, derived from Aequorea victoria.
   1837..2706    +  CDS            murG (fragment): MURG_PSEAE - Experimental evidence at protein level: Swiss-Prot protein existence level 1. Cell wall formation. Catalyzes the transfer of a GlcNAc subunit on undecaprenyl-pyrophosphoryl-MurNAc-pentapeptide (lipid intermediate I) to form undecaprenyl-pyrophosphoryl-MurNAc- (pentapeptide)GlcNAc (lipid intermediate II). From Pseudomonas aeruginosa (strain ATCC 15692 / DSM 22644 / CIP 104116 / JCM 14847 / LMG 12228 / 1C / PRS 101 / PAO1).
   2740..2758    -  promoter       SP6 promoter: promoter for bacteriophage SP6 RNA polymerase
   2784..3008    +  polyA_signal   bGH poly(A) signal: bovine growth hormone polyadenylation signal
   3012..3033    +  promoter       SV40 promoter (fragment): SV40 enhancer and early promoter
   3054..3482    +  rep_origin     f1 ori (sequence partly withheld): f1 bacteriophage origin of replication; arrow indicates direction of (+) strand synthesis
   3496..3825    +  promoter       SV40 promoter: SV40 enhancer and early promoter
   3892..4683    +  CDS            neo: KKA2_KLEPN - Also known as kan, nptII. Experimental evidence at protein level: Swiss-Prot protein existence level 1. Resistance to kanamycin, neomycin, paromomycin, ribostamycin, butirosin and gentamicin B. From Klebsiella pneumoniae.
   4707..4865    +  CDS            ble (fragment): BLE_KLEPN - Experimental evidence at protein level: Swiss-Prot protein existence level 1. Binding protein with a strong affinity to the bleomycin family of antibiotics. Binds to CL990; an antimitotic-antibiotic compound. From Klebsiella pneumoniae.
   4860..4981    +  polyA_signal   SV40 poly(A) signal: SV40 polyadenylation signal
   5054..5070    -  protein_bind   lac operator: The lac repressor binds to the lac operator to inhibit transcription in E. coli. This inhibition can be relieved by adding lactose or isopropyl-β-D-thiogalactopyranoside (IPTG). lac repressor encoded by lacI
   5078..5108    -  promoter       lac promoter: promoter for the E. coli lac operon
   5123..5144    -  protein_bind   CAP binding site: CAP binding activates transcription in the presence of cAMP. E. coli catabolite activator protein
   5157..5249    -  CDS            lacI (fragment): lac repressor; lacI; The lac repressor binds to the lac operator to inhibit transcription in E. coli. This inhibition can be relieved by adding lactose or isopropyl-β-D-thiogalactopyranoside (IPTG).
   5432..6020    -  rep_origin     ori: high-copy-number ColE1/pMB1/pBR322/pUC origin of replication
   6191..7051    -  CDS            AmpR: β-lactamase; bla; confers resistance to ampicillin, carbenicillin, and related antibiotics
   7052..7156    -  promoter       AmpR promoter: bla
