[The description below was written by a language model from this plasmid's Addgene catalogue record and pLannotate feature annotations shown in this document.]
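Description:
pcDNA3-UGAcS is a mammalian expression plasmid built on the pcDNA3 backbone that encodes UGAcS, a synthetic, genetically encoded green fluorescent biosensor for the nucleotide sugar UDP-GlcNAc. The sequenced record is about 7.2 kb. In bacteria it is maintained at high copy through a ColE1/pUC-type origin and selected with ampicillin via the β-lactamase gene. An f1 origin is also present. For mammalian cells, the backbone carries a neomycin/kanamycin phosphotransferase gene between the SV40 early promoter and an SV40 polyadenylation signal, which would allow selection of stable transfectants. Short annotations such as the HIV-1 LTR, ble, lacI and secondary SV40 promoter fragments appear to be minor backbone matches rather than functional parts.

The roughly 1.8 kb sensor coding sequence was inserted by Gibson assembly. It sits downstream of the CMV immediate-early enhancer and promoter and is terminated by the bovine growth hormone poly(A) signal, with T7 and SP6 phage promoters flanking the insert. The feature table shows its architecture: an EGFP-derived green fluorescent protein (annotated as cEGFP) is inserted within a MurG-like sequence, splitting it into a short N-terminal fragment and a longer C-terminal fragment. MurG is a bacterial glycosyltransferase that uses UDP-GlcNAc in cell wall synthesis. The annotation matches it to the Pseudomonas aeruginosa protein by homology, though the record lists the insert only as synthetic. This insertion design is typical of single-fluorophore sensors, in which ligand binding to the sensing domain alters the fluorescence of the embedded reporter.

The plasmid is intended for monitoring UDP-GlcNAc in live mammalian cells. The depositor notes that the sensor cross-reacts with UDP and UTP and recommends the companion UXPS sensor as a control.
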