Addgene plasmid #172135: pcDNA3-UGAcS
Purpose: mammalian expression plasmid for a UDP-GlcNAc sensor
Depositing lab: Huiwang Ai. Depositing organization: University of Virginia. Publication: Genetically Encoded Green Fluorescent Biosensors for Monitoring UDP-GlcNAc in Live Cells. Li Z, Zhang J, Ai HW. ACS Cent Sci. 2021 Oct 27;7(10):1763-1770. doi: 10.1021/acscentsci.1c00745. Epub 2021 Sep 30. PubMed 34729420.
Backbone
  Vector backbone: pcDNA3
  Vector type: Mammalian Expression
Growth in bacteria
  Bacterial resistance: Ampicillin, 100 μg/mL
  Growth temperature: 37°C
  Growth strain: DH5alpha
  Copy number: High Copy
Gene/Insert
  Gene/Insert name: UGAcS
  Species: Synthetic
  Insert size (bp): 1818
  Promoter: CMV
  Cloning method: Gibson Cloning
  Sequencing primers: 5′ CMV-F; 3′ BGH-Rev
Terms and licenses: Academic/Nonprofit Terms; Industry Terms: Not Available to Industry
Depositor comments: Due to its cross-reactivity with UDP and UTP, the UXPS sensor is a recommended control.
How to cite: pcDNA3-UGAcS was a gift from Huiwang Ai (Addgene plasmid # 172135 ; http://n2t.net/addgene:172135 ; RRID:Addgene_172135)
