>Addgene plasmid #172135 | pcDNA3-UGAcS | addgene full sequence | sequence record 342172 | BGH-rev 5'-TAGAAGGCACAGTCGAGG-3'
NNNNNNNNNNNNNNNNGANNTATAGAATAGGGCCCTTAATGATGGTGGTGATGGTGCGCCCGGGCAACCC
GGCTCACTTCATTTGCCACTCGCTCGGTGGCATCCGGAATGGATGCAGCACGGGCGCGTTCTGCCATGGT
TAATAAGGTTTCTCGCGACCACCCGGCCAGGGTGTTGGCGACAGCATCCACGCTAAGCTGTGGCTGCTCG
ATAATTTTGGCTGCGCCCGCTTTTTCCAGCGGTAGCGCATTCCAGTATTGCTGGCGGTCTTTATGTTGAA
ACGGCACAAACAACGCCGGTAGTCCTGCCGCGGCGATTTCACTCGCCGTTAACGCACCGGAGCGGCAAAC
GACGACATCCGCCCACGCATACGCCGCCGCCATATCATCAATAAATCCCGTCACCTTATGCTGTGGTTGC
CCTGCTTCGGCATACGCCTGTTCAACGGATTGTTGCGAACCTTTGCCGCTCTGATGCCAGATAGTGACTG
AATCACCCAGTTTCGCAGCAACCTGCGGCATTGTCTGGTTAAGAATGCGTGCGCCCGTCGTACCACCCAC
TACCAGCACACGAACCGGACCTTCACGTCCAGCCAAACGTTGCCGCGGCAACGGCAGCGCCAACACATCG
GTACGCACCGGGTTACCCACTACTTCCGCATTAGGGAAAGCACCTGGAAACGCCTGCATCACTTTGGTGG
CAATCTTCGCCAGCCATTTATTGGTTAAGCCCGCAATACCGTTTTGTTCATGAAGTACAACCGGAATGCC
TAACGACCACGCGGCCAGACCACCTGGACCTGACACGTAGCCTCCCATACCGAGCACCACGTCAGGTTTG
TACGCTTTCATAATCGCCCGCGCCTGCTCCCAGGCGTTGAAGATACGCAGCGGGGCANCTATCAGTGCTT
TTATACCTTNTCCACGCAGAGNCTCGTACTCNAGCTTGTGCCCCAGGANGNTGCCGTCCTCCTTGAAGTC
AATGCCCTTNNGCTCGATGNNGGTCACAGGGTGNNGCCCNTCAACTCNCCTCGNNGCGGGNTCTNGNANN
TGCNGTCNTCNTNNAANNNANGNTGCACNCCTNGAAN
